Addgene plasmid #115248: NODAL-matMYC
Purpose: For mammalian expression of the human NODAL open reading frame with an internal MYC tag
Depositing lab: Lynne Postovit. Publication: Genetically regulated human NODAL splice variants are differentially post-transcriptionally processed and functionally distinct. Findlay SD, Bilyk O, Lypka K, Waskiewicz AJ, Postovit L. (2018) bioRxiv 276170 10.1101/276170.
Backbone
  Vector backbone: pCMV6
  Backbone manufacturer: Origene
  Vector type: Mammalian Expression
  Selectable markers: Neomycin (select with G418)
Growth in bacteria
  Bacterial resistance: Kanamycin, 50 μg/mL
  Growth temperature: 37°C
  Growth strain: DH5alpha
  Copy number: Unknown
Gene/Insert
  Gene/Insert name: NODAL
  Species: H. sapiens (human)
  Entrez Gene: NODAL (a.k.a. HTX5)
  Promoter: CMV
  Cloning method: Restriction Enzyme; 5′ cloning site unknown (unknown if destroyed)
  Sequencing primers: 5′ T7; 3′ hGH-PA-R
Terms and licenses: Academic/Nonprofit Terms; Industry Terms: Not Available to Industry
Depositor comments: Internal MYC tag at N-terminal end of mature peptide . Please visit https://www.biorxiv.org/content/early/2018/03/04/276170 for bioRxiv preprint.
How to cite: NODAL-matMYC was a gift from Lynne Postovit (Addgene plasmid # 115248 ; http://n2t.net/addgene:115248 ; RRID:Addgene_115248)
