[The description below was written by a language model from this plasmid's Addgene catalogue record and pLannotate feature annotations shown in this document.]
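Description:
NODAL-matMYC is a mammalian expression plasmid built on the Origene pCMV6 backbone, carrying the human NODAL open reading frame modified with an internal MYC epitope. According to the depositor, the tag sits at the N-terminal end of the mature peptide rather than at either end of the precursor. This placement should allow the ligand to remain detectable after the prodomain is removed by proteolytic processing, as occurs for TGF-β family members such as NODAL. The feature table annotates the NODAL coding sequence as a single block and does not call the MYC tag separately.

Expression is driven by the CMV immediate early enhancer and promoter, and transcripts are terminated by a human growth hormone polyadenylation signal. A T7 promoter lies between the CMV promoter and the insert and serves as a sequencing primer site. A short FLAG-related fragment is annotated downstream of the NODAL coding sequence, probably a remnant of the backbone's C-terminal tag region. The record does not indicate whether it is translated.

The plasmid replicates in E. coli from a high-copy ColE1/pUC-type origin and also contains an f1 origin. A single Tn5 aminoglycoside phosphotransferase gene provides both selections. It is preceded by tandem bacterial (bla) and SV40 early promoters and followed by an HSV TK polyadenylation signal, giving kanamycin resistance in bacteria and G418 resistance in mammalian cells. Small ble, bGH poly(A) and lacZα fragments appear to be backbone remnants.

The associated study concerns NODAL splice variants and their processing and function, consistent with use of this construct to track NODAL protein in transfected cells.
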