Features (pLannotate 1.2.2; 15 found; start..end, strand, type, name):
    224..603     +  enhancer       CMV enhancer: human cytomegalovirus immediate early enhancer
    605..804     +  promoter       CMV promoter: human cytomegalovirus (CMV) immediate early promoter
    833..851     +  promoter       T7 promoter: promoter for bacteriophage T7 RNA polymerase
    910..1983    +  CDS            NODAL: NODAL_HUMAN - Experimental evidence at protein level: Swiss-Prot protein existence level 1. Essential for mesoderm formation and axial patterning during embryonic development. From Homo sapiens (Human).
   2050..2074    +  CDS            3xFLAG (fragment): three tandem FLAG® epitope tags
   2120..2742    +  polyA_signal   hGH poly(A) signal: human growth hormone polyadenylation signal
   2891..3479    -  rep_origin     ori: high-copy-number ColE1/pMB1/pBR322/pUC origin of replication
   3701..3717    +  polyA_signal   bGH poly(A) signal (fragment): bovine growth hormone polyadenylation signal
   3808..3855    -  polyA_signal   HSV TK poly(A) signal: herpes simplex virus thymidine kinase polyadenylation signal (Cole and Stacy, 1985)
   3914..4066    -  CDS            ble (fragment): BLE_KLEPN - Experimental evidence at protein level: Swiss-Prot protein existence level 1. Binding protein with a strong affinity to the bleomycin family of antibiotics. Binds to CL990; an antimitotic-antibiotic compound. From Klebsiella pneumoniae.
   4087..4881    -  CDS            NeoR/KanR: aminoglycoside phosphotransferase from Tn5; aph(3')-II (or nptII); confers resistance to neomycin, kanamycin, and G418 (Geneticin®)
   4916..5273    -  promoter       SV40 promoter: SV40 enhancer and early promoter
   5275..5379    -  promoter       AmpR promoter: bla
   5406..5834    +  rep_origin     f1 ori (sequence partly withheld): f1 bacteriophage origin of replication; arrow indicates direction of (+) strand synthesis
   5865..64      -  CDS            lacZα (fragment) (across the origin): LacZα fragment of β-galactosidase; lacZ fragment
>Addgene plasmid #115248 | NODAL-matMYC | addgene full sequence | sequence record 224221 | Addgene NGS Result
AGGCGATTAAGTTGGGTAACGCCAGGGTTTTCCCAGTCACGACGTTGTAAAACGACGGCCAGTGCCAAGC
TGATCTATACATTGAATCAATATTGGCAATTAGCCATATTAGTCATTGGTTATATAGCATAAATCAATAT
TGGCTATTGGCCATTGCATACGTTGTATCTATATCATAATATGTACATTTATATTGGCTCATGTCCAATA
TGACCGCCATGTTGACATTGATTATTGACTAGTTATTAATAGTAATCAATTACGGGGTCATTAGTTCATA
GCCCATATATGGAGTTCCGCGTTACATAACTTACGGTAAATGGCCCGCCTGGCTGACCGCCCAACGACCC
CCGCCCATTGACGTCAATAATGACGTATGTTCCCATAGTAACGCCAATAGGGACTTTCCATTGACGTCAA
TGGGTGGAGTATTTACGGTAAACTGCCCACTTGGCAGTACATCAAGTGTATCATATGCCAAGTCCGCCCC
CTATTGACGTCAATGACGGTAAATGGCCCGCCTGGCATTATGCCCAGTACATGACCTTACGGGACTTTCC
TACTTGGCAGTACATCTACGTATTAGTCATCGCTATTACCATGGTGATGCGGTTTTGGCAGTACACCAAT
GGGCGTGGATAGCGGTTTGACTCACGGGGATTTCCAAGTCTCCACCCCATTGACGTCAATGGGAGTTTGT
TTTGGCACCAAAATCAACGGGACTTTCCAAAATGTCGTAATAACCCCGCCCCGTTGACGCAAATGGGCGG
TAGGCGTGTACGGTGGGAGGTCTATATAAGCAGAGCTCGTTTAGTGAACCGTCAGAATTTTGTAATACGA
CTCACTATAGGGCGGCCGGGAATTCATCGACTGGATCCGGTACCGAGGAGATCTGCCGCCGCGATCGCCA
TGCACGCCCACTGCCTGCCCTTCCTTCTGCACGCCTGGTGGGCCCTACTCCAGGCGGGTGCTGCGACGGT
GGCCACTGCGCTCCTGCGTACGCGGGGGCAGCCCTCGTCGCCATCCCCTCTGGCGTACATGCTGAGCCTC
TACCGCGACCCGCTGCCGAGGGCAGACATCATCCGCAGCCTACAGGCAGAAGATGTGGCAGTGGATGGGC
AGAACTGGACGTTTGCTTTTGACTTCTCCTTCCTGAGCCAACAAGAGGATCTGGCATGGGCTGAGCTCCG
GCTGCAGCTGTCCAGCCCTGTGGACCTCCCCACTGAGGGCTCACTTGCCATTGAGATTTTCCACCAGCCA
AAGCCCGACACAGAGCAGGCTTCAGACAGCTGCTTAGAGCGGTTTCAGATGGACCTATTCACTGTCACTT
TGTCCCAGGTCACCTTTTCCTTGGGCAGCATGGTTTTGGAGGTGACCAGGCCTCTCTCCAAGTGGCTGAA
GCACCCTGGGGCCCTGGAGAAGCAGATGTCCAGGGTAGCTGGAGAGTGCTGGCCGCGGCCCCCCACACCG
CCTGCCACCAATGTGCTCCTTATGCTCTACTCCAACCTCTCGCAGGAGCAGAGGCAGCTGGGTGGGTCCA
CCTTGCTGTGGGAAGCCGAGAGCTCCTGGCGGGCCCAGGAGGGACAGCTGTCCTGGGAGTGGGGCAAGAG
GCACCGTCGACATGAGCAGAAACTCATCTCAGAAGAGGATCTGCATCACTTGCCAGACAGAAGTCAACTG
TGTCGGAAGGTCAAGTTCCAGGTGGACTTCAACCTGATCGGATGGGGCTCCTGGATCATCTACCCCAAGC
AGTACAACGCCTATCGCTGTGAGGGCGAGTGTCCTAATCCTGTTGGGGAGGAGTTTCATCCGACCAACCA
TGCATACATCCAGAGTCTGCTGAAACGTTACCAGCCCCACCGAGTCCCTTCCACTTGTTGTGCCCCAGTG
AAGACCAAGCCGCTGAGCATGCTGTATGTGGATAATGGCAGAGTGCTCCTAGATCACCATAAAGACATGA
TCGTGGAAGAATGTGGGTGCCTCTGACGTACGCGGCCGCTCGAGCAGAAACTCATCTCAGAAGAGGATCT
GGCAGCAAATGATATCCTGGATTACAAGGATGACGACGATAAGGTTTAAACGGCCGGCCGCGGTCATAGC
TGTTTCCTGAACAGATCCCGGGTGGCATCCCTGTGACCCCTCCCCAGTGCCTCTCCTGGCCCTGGAAGTT
GCCACTCCAGTGCCCACCAGCCTTGTCCTAATAAAATTAAGTTGCATCATTTTGTCTGACTAGGTGTCCT
TCTATAATATTATGGGGTGGAGGGGGGTGGTATGGAGCAAGGGGCAAGTTGGGAAGACAACCTGTAGGGC
CTGCGGGGTCTATTGGGAACCAAGCTGGAGTGCAGTGGCACAATCTTGGCTCACTGCAATCTCCGCCTCC
TGGGTTCAAGCGATTCTCCTGCCTCAGCCTCCCGAGTTGTTGGGATTCCAGGCATGCATGACCAGGCTCA
GCTAATTTTTGTTTTTTTGGTAGAGACGGGGTTTCACCATATTGGCCAGGCTGGTCTCCAACTCCTAATC
TCAGGTGATCTACCCACCTTGGCCTCCCAAATTGCTGGGATTACAGGCGTGAACCACTGCTCCCTTCCCT
GTCCTTCTGATTTTAAAATAACTATACCAGCAGGAGGACGTCCAGACACAGCATAGGCTACCTGGCCATG
CCCAACCGGTGGGACATTTGAGTTGCTTGCTTGGCACTGTCCTCTCATGCGTTGGGTCCACTCAGTAGAT
GCCTGTTGAATTGGGTACGCGGCCAGCGGCGAGCGGTATCAGCTCACTCAAAGGCGGTAATACGGTTATC
CACAGAATCAGGGGATAACGCAGGAAAGAACATGTGAGCAAAAGGCCAGCAAAAGGCCAGGAACCGTAAA
AAGGCCGCGTTGCTGGCGTTTTTCCATAGGCTCCGCCCCCCTGACGAGCATCACAAAAATCGACGCTCAA
GTCAGAGGTGGCGAAACCCGACAGGACTATAAAGATACCAGGCGTTTCCCCCTGGAAGCTCCCTCGTGCG
CTCTCCTGTTCCGACCCTGCCGCTTACCGGATACCTGTCCGCCTTTCTCCCTTCGGGAAGCGTGGCGCTT
TCTCATAGCTCACGCTGTAGGTATCTCAGTTCGGTGTAGGTCGTTCGCTCCAAGCTGGGCTGTGTGCACG
AACCCCCCGTTCAGCCCGACCGCTGCGCCTTATCCGGTAACTATCGTCTTGAGTCCAACCCGGTAAGACA
CGACTTATCGCCACTGGCAGCAGCCACTGGTAACAGGATTAGCAGAGCGAGGTATGTAGGCGGTGCTACA
GAGTTCTTGAAGTGGTGGCCTAACTACGGCTACACTAGAAGAACAGTATTTGGTATCTGCGCTCTGCTGA
AGCCAGTTACCTTCGGAAAAAGAGTTGGTAGCTCTTGATCCGGCAAACAAACCACCGCTGGTAGCGGTGG
TTTTTTTGTTTGCAAGCAGCAGATTACGCGCAGAAAAAAAGGATCTCAAGAAGATCCTTTGATCTTTTCT
ACGGGGTCTGACGCTCAGTGGAACGAAAACTCACGTTAAGGGATTTTGGTCATGAGATTATCAAAAAGGA
TCTTCACCTAGATCCTTTTAAATTAAAAATGAAGTTTTAAATCAATCTAAAGTATATATGAGTAACCTGA
GGCTATGGCAGGGCCTGCCGCCCCGACGTTGGCTGCGAGCCCTGGGCCTTCACCCGAACTTGGGGGGTGG
GGTGGGGAAAAGGAAGAAACGCGGGCGTATTGGCCCCAATGGGGTCTCGGTGGGGTATCGACAGAGTGCC
AGCCCTGGGACCGAACCCCGCGTTTATGAACAAACGACCCAACACCGTGCGTTTTATTCTGTCTTTTTAT
TGCCGTCATAGCGCGGGTTCCTTCCGGTATTGTCTCCTTCCGTGTTTCAGTTAGCCTCCCCCTAGGGTGG
GCGAAGAACTCCAGCATGAGATCCCCGCGCTGGAGGATCATCCAGCCGGCGTCCCGGAAAACGATTCCGA
AGCCCAACCTTTCATAGAAGGCGGCGGTGGAATCGAAATCTCGTGATGGCAGGTTGGGCGTCGCTTGGTC
GGTCATTTCGAACCCCAGAGTCCCGCTCAGAAGAACTCGTCAAGAAGGCGATAGAAGGCGATGCGCTGCG
AATCGGGAGCGGCGATACCGTAAAGCACGAGGAAGCGGTCAGCCCATTCGCCGCCAAGCTCTTCAGCAAT
ATCACGGGTAGCCAACGCTATGTCCTGATAGCGATCCGCCACACCCAGCCGGCCACAGTCGATGAATCCA
GAAAAGCGGCCATTTTCCACCATGATATTCGGCAAGCAGGCATCGCCATGGGTCACGACGAGATCCTCGC
CGTCGGGCATGCTCGCCTTGAGCCTGGCGAACAGTTCGGCTGGCGCGAGCCCCTGATGCTCTTCGTCCAG
ATCATCCTGATCGACAAGACCGGCTTCCATCCGAGTACGTGCTCGCTCGATGCGATGTTTCGCTTGGTGG
TCGAATGGGCAGGTAGCCGGATCAAGCGTATGCAGCCGCCGCATTGCATCAGCCATGATGGATACTTTCT
CGGCAGGAGCAAGGTGAGATGACAGGAGATCCTGCCCCGGCACTTCGCCCAATAGCAGCCAGTCCCTTCC
CGCTTCAGTGACAACGTCGAGCACAGCTGCGCAAGGAACGCCCGTCGTGGCCAGCCACGATAGCCGCGCT
GCCTCGTCTTGCAGTTCATTCAGGGCACCGGACAGGTCGGTCTTGACAAAAAGAACCGGGCGCCCCTGCG
CTGACAGCCGGAACACGGCGGCATCAGAGCAGCCGATTGTCTGTTGTGCCCAGTCATAGCCGAATAGCCT
CTCCACCCAAGCGGCCGGAGAACCTGCGTGCAATCCATCTTGTTCAATCATGCGAAACGATCCTCATCCT
GTCTCTTGATCGATCTTTGCAAAAGCCTAGGCCTCCAAAAAAGCCTCCTCACTACTTCTGGAATAGCTCA
GAGGCCGAGGCGGCCTCGGCCTCTGCATAAATAAAAAAAATTAGTCAGCCATGGGGCGGAGAATGGGCGG
AACTGGGCGGAGTTAGGGGCGGGATGGGCGGAGTTAGGGGCGGGACTATGGTTGCTGACTAATTGAGATG
CATGCTTTGCATACTTCTGCCTGCTGGGGAGCCTGGGGACTTTCCACACCTGGTTGCTGACTAATTGAGA
TGCATGCTTTGCATACTTCTGCCTGCTGGGGAGCCTGGGGACTTTCCACACCCTAACTGACACACATTCC
ACAGCTGGTTCTTTCCGCCTCAGGACTCTTCCTTTTTCAATATTATTGAAGCATTTATCAGGGTTATTGT
CTCATGAGCGGATACATATTTGAATGTATTTAGAAAAATAAACAAATAGGGGTTCCGCGCACATTTCCCC
GAAAAGTGCCACCTG
[124 nt withheld, positions 5406-5529]
C
[91 nt withheld, positions 5531-5621]
A
[49 nt withheld, positions 5623-5671]
CCTTTGACGTTGGAGTCCACGTTCTTT
[37 nt withheld, positions 5699-5735]
ACCCTATCTCGGTCTATTCTTTTGATTTATAAGGGATTTTGCCGATTTCGGCCTATTGGTTAAAAAATGA
GCTGATTTAACAAAAATTTAACGCGAATTTTAACAAAATATTAACGCTTACAATTTCCATTCGCCATTCA
GGCTGCGCAACTGTTGGGAAGGGCGATCGGTGCGGGCCTCTTCGCTATTACGCCAGCTGGCGAAAGGGGG
ATGTGCTGCA
